>Addgene plasmid #82100 | pDONR223_BECN1_WT | addgene full sequence | sequence record 164555 | Addgene NGS Result
CTTTCCTGCGTTATCCCCTGATTCTGTGGATAACCGTATTACCGCCTTTGAGTGAGCTGATACCGCTCGC
CGCAGCCGAACGACCGAGCGCAGCGAGTCAGTGAGCGAGGAAGCGGAAGAGCGCCCAATACGCAAACCGC
CTCTCCCCGCGCGTTGGCCGATTCATTAATGCAGCTGGCACGACAGGTTTCCCGACTGGAAAGCGGGCAG
TGAGCGCAACGCAATTAATACGCGTACCGCTAGCCAGGAAGAGTTTGTAGAAACGCAAAAAGGCCATCCG
TCAGGATGGCCTTCTGCTTAGTTTGATGCCTGGCAGTTTATGGCGGGCGTCCTGCCCGCCACCCTCCGGG
CCGTTGCTTCACAACGTTCAAATCCGCTCCCGGCGGATTTGTCCTACTCAGGAGAGCGTTCACCGACAAA
CAACAGATAAAACGAAAGGCCCAGTCTTCCGACTGAGCCTTTCGTTTTATTTGATGCCTGGCAGTTCCCT
ACTCTCGCGTTAACGCTAGCATGGATGTTTTCCCAGTCACGACGTTGTAAAACGACGGCCAGTCTTAAGC
TCGGGCCCCAAATAATGATTTTATTTTGACTGATAGTGACCTGTTCGTTGCAACAAATTGATGAGCAATG
CTTTTTTATAATGCCAACTTTGTACAAAAAGTTGGCACCATGGAAGGGTCTAAGACGTCCAACAACAGCA
CCATGCAGGTGAGCTTCGTGTGCCAGCGCTGCAGCCAGCCCCTGAAACTGGACACGAGTTTCAAGATCCT
GGACCGTGTCACCATCCAGGAACTCACAGCTCCATTACTTACCACAGCCCAGGCGAAACCAGGAGAGACC
CAGGAGGAAGAGACTAACTCAGGAGAGGAGCCATTTATTGAAACTCCTCGCCAGGATGGTGTCTCTCGCA
GATTCATCCCCCCAGCCAGGATGATGTCCACAGAAAGTGCCAACAGCTTCACTCTGATTGGGGAGGTATC
TGATGGCGGCACCATGGAGAACCTCAGCCGAAGACTGAAGGTCACTGGGGACCTTTTTGACATCATGTCG
GGCCAGACAGATGTGGATCACCCACTCTGTGAGGAATGCACAGATACTCTTTTAGACCAGCTGGACACTC
AGCTCAACGTCACTGAAAATGAGTGTCAGAACTACAAACGCTGTTTGGAGATCTTAGAGCAAATGAATGA
GGATGACAGTGAACAGTTACAGATGGAGCTAAAGGAGCTGGCACTAGAGGAGGAGAGGCTGATCCAGGAG
CTGGAAGACGTGGAAAAGAACCGCAAGATAGTGGCAGAAAATCTCGAGAAGGTCCAGGCTGAGGCTGAGA
GACTGGATCAGGAGGAAGCTCAGTATCAGAGAGAATACAGTGAATTTAAACGACAGCAGCTGGAGCTGGA
TGATGAGCTGAAGAGTGTTGAAAACCAGATGCGTTATGCCCAGACGCAGCTGGATAAGCTGAAGAAAACC
AACGTCTTTAATGCAACCTTCCACATCTGGCACAGTGGACAGTTTGGCACAATCAATAACTTCAGGCTGG
GTCGCCTGCCCAGTGTTCCCGTGGAATGGAATGAGATTAATGCTGCTTGGGGCCAGACTGTGTTGCTGCT
CCATGCTCTGGCCAATAAGATGGGTCTGAAATTTCAGAGATACCGACTTGTTCCTTACGGAAACCATTCA
TATCTGGAGTCTCTGACAGACAAATCTAAGGAGCTGCCGTTATACTGTTCTGGGGGGTTGCGGTTTTTCT
GGGACAACAAGTTTGACCATGCAATGGTGGCTTTCCTGGACTGTGTGCAGCAGTTCAAAGAAGAGGTTGA
GAAAGGCGAGACACGTTTTTGTCTTCCCTACAGGATGGATGTGGAGAAAGGCAAGATTGAAGACACAGGA
GGCAGTGGCGGCTCCTATTCCATCAAAACCCAGTTTAACTCTGAGGAGCAGTGGACAAAAGCTCTCAAGT
TCATGCTGACGAATCTTAAGTGGGGTCTTGCTTGGGTGTCCTCACAATTTTATAACAAATGATTGCCAAC
TTTCTTGTACAAAGTTGGCATTATAAGAAAGCATTGCTTATCAATTTGTTGCAACGAACAGGTCACTATC
AGTCAAAATAAAATCATTATTTGCCATCCAGCTGATATCCCCTATAGTGAGTCGTATTACATGGTCATAG
CTGTTTCCTGGCAGCTCTGGCCCGTGTCTCAAAATCTCTGATGTTACATTGCACAAGATAAAAATATATC
ATCATGCCTCCTCTAGACCAGCCAGGACAGAAATGCCTCGACTTCGCTGCTACCCAAGGTTGCCGGGTGA
CGCACACCGTGGAAACGGATGAAGGCACGAACCCAGTGGACATAAGCCTGTTCGGTTCGTAAGCTGTAAT
GCAAGTAGCGTATGCGCTCACGCAACTGGTCCAGAACCTTGACCGAACGCAGCGGTGGTAACGGCGCAGT
GGCGGTTTTCATGGCTTGTTATGACTGTTTTTTTGGGGTACAGTCTATGCCTCGGGCATCCAAGCAGCAA
GCGCGTTACGCCGTGGGTCGATGTTTGATGTTATGGAGCAGCAACGATGTTACGCAGCAGGGCAGTCGCC
CTAAAACAAAGTTAAACATTATGAGGGAAGCGGTGATCGCCGAAGTATCGACTCAACTATCAGAGGTAGT
TGGCGTCATCGAGCGCCATCTCGAACCGACGTTGCTGGCCGTACATTTGTACGGCTCCGCAGTGGATGGC
GGCCTGAAGCCACACAGTGATATTGATTTGCTGGTTACGGTGACCGTAAGGCTTGATGAAACAACGCGGC
GAGCTTTGATCAACGACCTTTTGGAAACTTCGGCTTCCCCTGGAGAGAGCGAGATTCTCCGCGCTGTAGA
AGTCACCATTGTTGTGCACGACGACATCATTCCGTGGCGTTATCCAGCTAAGCGCGAACTGCAATTTGGA
GAATGGCAGCGCAATGACATTCTTGCAGGTATCTTCGAGCCAGCCACGATCGACATTGATCTGGCTATCT
TGCTGACAAAAGCAAGAGAACATAGCGTTGCCTTGGTAGGTCCAGCGGCGGAGGAACTCTTTGATCCGGT
TCCTGAACAGGATCTATTTGAGGCGCTAAATGAAACCTTAACGCTATGGAACTCGCCGCCCGACTGGGCT
GGCGATGAGCGAAATGTAGTGCTTACGTTGTCCCGCATTTGGTACAGCGCAGTAACCGGCAAAATCGCGC
CGAAGGATGTCGCTGCCGACTGGGCAATGGAGCGCCTGCCGGCCCAGTATCAGCCCGTCATACTTGAAGC
TAGACAGGCTTATCTTGGACAAGAAGAAGATCGCTTGGCCTCGCGCGCAGATCAGTTGGAAGAATTTGTC
CACTACGTGAAAGGCGAGATCACCAAGGTAGTCGGCAAATAACCCTCGAGCCACCCATGACCAAAATCCC
TTAACGTGAGTTACGCGTCGTTCCACTGAGCGTCAGACCCCGTAGAAAAGATCAAAGGATCTTCTTGAGA
TCCTTTTTTTCTGCGCGTAATCTGCTGCTTGCAAACAAAAAAACCACCGCTACCAGCGGTGGTTTGTTTG
CCGGATCAAGAGCTACCAACTCTTTTTCCGAAGGTAACTGGCTTCAGCAGAGCGCAGATACCAAATACTG
TTCTTCTAGTGTAGCCGTAGTTAGGCCACCACTTCAAGAACTCTGTAGCACCGCCTACATACCTCGCTCT
GCTAATCCTGTTACCAGTGGCTGCTGCCAGTGGCGATAAGTCGTGTCTTACCGGGTTGGACTCAAGACGA
TAGTTACCGGATAAGGCGCAGCGGTCGGGCTGAACGGGGGGTTCGTGCACACAGCCCAGCTTGGAGCGAA
CGACCTACACCGAACTGAGATACCTACAGCGTGAGCTATGAGAAAGCGCCACGCTTCCCGAAGGGAGAAA
GGCGGACAGGTATCCGGTAAGCGGCAGGGTCGGAACAGGAGAGCGCACGAGGGAGCTTCCAGGGGGAAAC
GCCTGGTATCTTTATAGTCCTGTCGGGTTTCGCCACCTCTGACTTGAGCGTCGATTTTTGTGATGCTCGT
CAGGGGGGCGGAGCCTATGGAAAAACGCCAGCAACGCGGCCTTTTTACGGTTCCTGGCCTTTTGCTGGCC
TTTTGCTCACATGTT
Features (pLannotate 1.2.2; 12 found; start..end, strand, type, name):
    121..213     +  CDS            lacI (fragment): lac repressor; lacI; The lac repressor binds to the lac operator to inhibit transcription in E. coli. This inhibition can be relieved by adding lactose or isopropyl-β-D-thiogalactopyranoside (IPTG).
    268..295     -  terminator     rrnB T2 terminator: transcription terminator T2 from the E. coli rrnB gene
    427..470     +  terminator     rrnB T1 terminator: Escherichia coli rrnB; transcription terminator T1 from the E. coli rrnB gene
    517..553     -  CDS            lacZα (fragment): LacZα fragment of β-galactosidase; lacZ fragment
    569..660     +  protein_bind   attL1 (fragment): mutant version of attL; recombination site for the Gateway® LR reaction LR Clonase™
    670..2019    +  CDS            BECN1: BECN1_HUMAN - Also known as GT197. Experimental evidence at protein level: Swiss-Prot protein existence level 1. Beclin-1-C 35 kDa localized to mitochondria can promote apoptosis; it induces the mitochondrial translocation of BAX and the release of proapoptotic factors. From Homo sapiens (Human).
   2027..2122    -  protein_bind   attL3: mutant version of attL; recombination site for the Gateway® LR reaction LR Clonase™
   2141..2159    -  promoter       T7 promoter: promoter for bacteriophage T7 RNA polymerase
   2349..2372    +  promoter       Pc promoter (fragment): intI1 (promoter lies within the coding sequence); class 1 integron promoter
   2548..2604    +  CDS            GmR (fragment): gentamycin acetyltransferase; aacC1; confers resistance to gentamycin
   2611..3402    +  CDS            SmR: aminoglycoside adenylyltransferase (Murphy, 1985); aadA; confers resistance to spectinomycin and streptomycin
   3495..4083    +  rep_origin     ori: high-copy-number ColE1/pMB1/pBR322/pUC origin of replication
