[The description below was written by a language model from this plasmid's Addgene catalogue record and pLannotate feature annotations shown in this document.]
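Description:
pDONR223_BECN1_WT is a Gateway entry clone built on the Invitrogen pDONR223 backbone, carrying the human BECN1 open reading frame (beclin 1, also known as ATG6 or VPS30), a gene best known for its role in autophagy. It belongs to the Target Accelerator Plasmid Collection, a set of wild-type and variant cancer-gene ORFs assembled for systematic functional testing of alleles. The plasmid is propagated in E. coli at high copy from a ColE1/pUC-type origin. Selection uses spectinomycin, with resistance conferred by the aadA (SmR) aminoglycoside adenylyltransferase gene. A class 1 integron Pc promoter fragment and a remnant of a gentamicin resistance gene sit just upstream of aadA.

In the 4,145 nt sequenced record, the BECN1 coding sequence of about 1.35 kb is flanked by attL recombination sites. The annotation tool labels these as an attL1 fragment and "attL3"; the second would conventionally be attL2 in this backbone. These sites allow LR Clonase-mediated transfer of the ORF into any compatible destination vector. The entry clone has no promoter driving the insert, so expression depends entirely on the destination vector. The ORF is in the "closed" configuration, with a stop codon directly after the coding sequence, so it cannot be read through into C-terminal tags. rrnB T1 and T2 terminators upstream insulate the cassette from read-through transcription. A T7 promoter lies beyond the downstream att site, facing back toward the insert, and short lacI and lacZα fragments are backbone remnants.

The name designates the clone as wild type, but the catalogue lists an A103V change relative to the reference transcript. The record does not explain this discrepancy.
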