Addgene plasmid #82100: pDONR223_BECN1_WT
Purpose: Gateway Donor vector containing BECN1 , part of the Target Accelerator Plasmid Collection.
Depositing lab: Jesse Boehm & William Hahn & David Root. Depositing organization: Broad Institute. Publication: Systematic Functional Interrogation of Rare Cancer Variants Identifies Oncogenic Alleles. Kim E, Ilic N, Shrestha Y, Zou L, Kamburov A, Zhu C, Yang X, Lubonja R, Tran N, Nguyen C, Lawrence MS, Piccioni F, Bagul M, Doench JG, Chouinard CR, Wu X, Hogstrom L, Natoli T, Tamayo P, Horn H, Corsello SM, Lage K, Root DE, Subramanian A, Golub TR, Getz G, Boehm JS, Hahn WC. Cancer Discov. 2016 Jul;6(7):714-26. doi: 10.1158/2159-8290.CD-16-0160. Epub 2016 May 4. PubMed 27147599.
Backbone
  Vector backbone: pDONR223
  Backbone manufacturer: Invitrogen
  Backbone size w/o insert (bp): 2790
  Vector type: Gateway Entry vector
Growth in bacteria
  Bacterial resistance: Spectinomycin, 50 μg/mL
  Growth temperature: 37°C
  Growth strain: DH5alpha
  Copy number: High Copy
Gene/Insert
  Gene/Insert name: BECN1 (alt name: NM_003766.4)
  Species: H. sapiens (human)
  Mutation: A103V
  Entrez Gene: BECN1 (a.k.a. ATG6, VPS30, beclin1)
  Promoter: None
  Cloning method: Gateway Cloning
  Sequencing primers: 5′ M13pUC-fwd; 3′ M13-Rev
Terms and licenses: Academic/Nonprofit Terms; Industry Terms: Not Available to Industry
Depositor comments: Closed state: stop codon immediately follows insert Supporting reference: Systematic morphological profiling of human gene and allele function via Cell Painting. Rohban MH, et al. Elife. 2017, Mar 18;6. pii: e24060. PubMed PMID 28315521
How to cite: pDONR223_BECN1_WT was a gift from Jesse Boehm & William Hahn & David Root (Addgene plasmid # 82100 ; http://n2t.net/addgene:82100 ; RRID:Addgene_82100)
