>Addgene plasmid #82100 | pDONR223_BECN1_WT | depositor partial sequence | sequence record 155471 | Insert sequence
ATGGAAGGGTCTAAGACGTCCAACAACAGCACCATGCAGGTGAGCTTCGTGTGCCAGCGCTGCAGCCAGC
CCCTGAAACTGGACACGAGTTTCAAGATCCTGGACCGTGTCACCATCCAGGAACTCACAGCTCCATTACT
TACCACAGCCCAGGCGAAACCAGGAGAGACCCAGGAGGAAGAGACTAACTCAGGAGAGGAGCCATTTATT
GAAACTCCTCGCCAGGATGGTGTCTCTCGCAGATTCATCCCCCCAGCCAGGATGATGTCCACAGAAAGTG
CCAACAGCTTCACTCTGATTGGGGAGGTATCTGATGGCGGCACCATGGAGAACCTCAGCCGAAGACTGAA
GGTCACTGGGGACCTTTTTGACATCATGTCGGGCCAGACAGATGTGGATCACCCACTCTGTGAGGAATGC
ACAGATACTCTTTTAGACCAGCTGGACACTCAGCTCAACGTCACTGAAAATGAGTGTCAGAACTACAAAC
GCTGTTTGGAGATCTTAGAGCAAATGAATGAGGATGACAGTGAACAGTTACAGATGGAGCTAAAGGAGCT
GGCACTAGAGGAGGAGAGGCTGATCCAGGAGCTGGAAGACGTGGAAAAGAACCGCAAGATAGTGGCAGAA
AATCTCGAGAAGGTCCAGGCTGAGGCTGAGAGACTGGATCAGGAGGAAGCTCAGTATCAGAGAGAATACA
GTGAATTTAAACGACAGCAGCTGGAGCTGGATGATGAGCTGAAGAGTGTTGAAAACCAGATGCGTTATGC
CCAGACGCAGCTGGATAAGCTGAAGAAAACCAACGTCTTTAATGCAACCTTCCACATCTGGCACAGTGGA
CAGTTTGGCACAATCAATAACTTCAGGCTGGGTCGCCTGCCCAGTGTTCCCGTGGAATGGAATGAGATTA
ATGCTGCTTGGGGCCAGACTGTGTTGCTGCTCCATGCTCTGGCCAATAAGATGGGTCTGAAATTTCAGAG
ATACCGACTTGTTCCTTACGGAAACCATTCATATCTGGAGTCTCTGACAGACAAATCTAAGGAGCTGCCG
TTATACTGTTCTGGGGGGTTGCGGTTTTTCTGGGACAACAAGTTTGACCATGCAATGGTGGCTTTCCTGG
ACTGTGTGCAGCAGTTCAAAGAAGAGGTTGAGAAAGGCGAGACACGTTTTTGTCTTCCCTACAGGATGGA
TGTGGAGAAAGGCAAGATTGAAGACACAGGAGGCAGTGGCGGCTCCTATTCCATCAAAACCCAGTTTAAC
TCTGAGGAGCAGTGGACAAAAGCTCTCAAGTTCATGCTGACGAATCTTAAGTGGGGTCTTGCTTGGGTGT
CCTCACAATTTTATAACAAA
